Addgene plasmid #162628: pcDNA4/TO-2xStrep-UL52
Purpose: Expresses N-terminal 2x-Strep-tagged UL52 in mammalian cells
Depositing lab: Britt Glaunsinger. Depositing organization: University of California, Berkeley. Publication: A pentameric protein ring with novel architecture is required for herpesviral packaging. Didychuk AL, Gates SN, Gardner MR, Strong LM, Martin A, Glaunsinger BA. Elife. 2021 Feb 8;10. pii: 62261. doi: 10.7554/eLife.62261. PubMed 33554858.
Backbone
  Vector backbone: pcDNA4/TO
  Backbone manufacturer: Invitrogen
  Backbone size w/o insert (bp): 5111
  Total vector size (bp): 7115
  Vector type: Mammalian Expression
  Selectable markers: Zeocin
Growth in bacteria
  Bacterial resistance: Ampicillin, 100 μg/mL
  Growth temperature: 37°C
  Growth strain: DH5alpha
  Copy number: High Copy
Gene/Insert
  Gene/Insert name: UL52
  Species: HCMV (HHV-5)
  Insert size (bp): 2004
  Promoter: CMV
  Tag / fusion protein: N-terminal 2xStrep-Tag II (N terminal on backbone)
  Cloning method: Ligation Independent Cloning
  Sequencing primers: 5′ CGCAAATGGGCGGTAGGCGTG; 3′ ACAGTGGGAGTGGCACCTT
Terms and licenses: Academic/Nonprofit Terms; Industry Terms: Not Available to Industry
How to cite: pcDNA4/TO-2xStrep-UL52 was a gift from Britt Glaunsinger (Addgene plasmid # 162628 ; http://n2t.net/addgene:162628 ; RRID:Addgene_162628)
