[The description below was written by a language model from this plasmid's Addgene catalogue record and pLannotate feature annotations shown in this document.]
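Description:
pcDNA4/TO-2xStrep-UL52 is a mammalian expression plasmid of about 7.1 kb, built on the Invitrogen pcDNA4/TO backbone, that produces the human cytomegalovirus (HHV-5) UL52 protein with an N-terminal 2xStrep-tag II. It is maintained in E. coli through a high-copy ColE1/pUC-type origin and an ampicillin resistance gene (β-lactamase). An f1 origin is also present. For selection in mammalian cells it carries a Zeocin resistance cassette, in which the Sh ble gene sits behind tandem SV40 early and bacterial EM7 promoters and is followed by an SV40 polyadenylation signal.

The expression unit begins with the CMV immediate early enhancer and promoter. Immediately downstream are two short matches that the automated annotation labels as PLtetO-1 fragments. These correspond to the tet operator sites characteristic of the "TO" backbone, which allow transcription to be repressed in cells expressing the Tet repressor and induced with tetracycline or doxycycline. In cells lacking the repressor the promoter acts constitutively. The Strep tag sequence comes next, although only a fragment of it is recognised by the annotation. It is followed by the 2,004 bp UL52 open reading frame, which matches the HCMV strain Merlin protein, and the unit ends in the bovine growth hormone polyadenylation signal. The insert was introduced by ligation-independent cloning.

UL52 is annotated as helping to localise newly made capsids to nuclear replication compartments, thereby influencing cleavage and packaging of the viral genome. The tandem Strep tag binds Strep-Tactin with high affinity, so the plasmid suits expression of UL52 in mammalian cells followed by affinity purification or pull-down. That use fits the associated study of herpesviral packaging proteins.
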