Features (pLannotate 1.2.2; 23 found; start..end, strand, type, name):
     27..79      -  misc_feature   bom (fragment): basis of mobility region from pBR322
    234..613     +  enhancer       CMV enhancer: human cytomegalovirus immediate early enhancer
    614..817     +  promoter       CMV promoter: human cytomegalovirus (CMV) immediate early promoter
    819..838     +  promoter       PLtetO-1 promoter (fragment): modified phage lambda PL promoter with tet operator sites (Lutz and Bujard, 1997)
    840..859     +  promoter       PLtetO-1 promoter (fragment): modified phage lambda PL promoter with tet operator sites (Lutz and Bujard, 1997)
    867..900     +  promoter       TRE3GV promoter (fragment): 3rd-generation Tet-responsive promoter that can be activated by binding of Tet-On® 3G, optimized for retroviral and lentiviral vectors
    989..1012    +  CDS            Twin-Strep-tag (fragment): two Strep-Tag®II moieties connected by a linker for enhanced binding to Strep-Tactin®, an engineered form of streptavidin (Schmidt et al., 2013)
   1083..3086    +  CDS            UL52: UL52_HCMVM - Protein inferred from homology: Swiss-Prot protein existence level 3. Plays a role in efficient localization of neo-synthesized capsids to nuclear replication compartments, thereby controlling cleavage and packaging of virus genomic DNA. From Human cytomegalovirus (strain Merlin) (HHV-5) (Human herpesvirus 5).
   3132..3356    +  polyA_signal   bGH poly(A) signal: bovine growth hormone polyadenylation signal
   3360..3381    +  promoter       SV40 promoter (fragment): SV40 enhancer and early promoter
   3402..3830    +  rep_origin     f1 ori (sequence partly withheld): f1 bacteriophage origin of replication; arrow indicates direction of (+) strand synthesis
   3844..4173    +  promoter       SV40 promoter: SV40 enhancer and early promoter
   4221..4268    +  promoter       EM7 promoter: synthetic bacterial promoter&nbsp
   4287..4661    +  CDS            BleoR: antibiotic-binding protein; Sh ble from Streptoalloteichus hindustanus; confers resistance to bleomycin, phleomycin, and Zeocin™
   4671..4796    +  CDS            ble (fragment): BLE_KLEPN - Experimental evidence at protein level: Swiss-Prot protein existence level 1. Binding protein with a strong affinity to the bleomycin family of antibiotics. Binds to CL990; an antimitotic-antibiotic compound. From Klebsiella pneumoniae.
   4791..4912    +  polyA_signal   SV40 poly(A) signal: SV40 polyadenylation signal
   4985..5001    -  protein_bind   lac operator: The lac repressor binds to the lac operator to inhibit transcription in E. coli. This inhibition can be relieved by adding lactose or isopropyl-β-D-thiogalactopyranoside (IPTG). lac repressor encoded by lacI
   5009..5039    -  promoter       lac promoter: promoter for the E. coli lac operon
   5054..5075    -  protein_bind   CAP binding site: CAP binding activates transcription in the presence of cAMP. E. coli catabolite activator protein
   5088..5180    -  CDS            lacI (fragment): lac repressor; lacI; The lac repressor binds to the lac operator to inhibit transcription in E. coli. This inhibition can be relieved by adding lactose or isopropyl-β-D-thiogalactopyranoside (IPTG).
   5363..5951    -  rep_origin     ori: high-copy-number ColE1/pMB1/pBR322/pUC origin of replication
   6122..6982    -  CDS            AmpR: β-lactamase; bla; confers resistance to ampicillin, carbenicillin, and related antibiotics
   6983..7087    -  promoter       AmpR promoter: bla
>Addgene plasmid #162628 | pcDNA4/TO-2xStrep-UL52 | addgene full sequence | sequence record 320641 | Addgene NGS Result
ACGGATCGGGAGATCTCCCGATCCCCTATGGTGCACTCTCAGTACAATCTGCTCTGATGCCGCATAGTTA
AGCCAGTATCTGCTCCCTGCTTGTGTGTTGGAGGTCGCTGAGTAGTGCGCGAGCAAAATTTAAGCTACAA
CAAGGCAAGGCTTGACCGACAATTGCATGAAGAATCTGCTTAGGGTTAGGCGTTTTGCGCTGCTTCGCGA
TGTACGGGCCAGATATACGCGTTGACATTGATTATTGACTAGTTATTAATAGTAATCAATTACGGGGTCA
TTAGTTCATAGCCCATATATGGAGTTCCGCGTTACATAACTTACGGTAAATGGCCCGCCTGGCTGACCGC
CCAACGACCCCCGCCCATTGACGTCAATAATGACGTATGTTCCCATAGTAACGCCAATAGGGACTTTCCA
TTGACGTCAATGGGTGGAGTATTTACGGTAAACTGCCCACTTGGCAGTACATCAAGTGTATCATATGCCA
AGTACGCCCCCTATTGACGTCAATGACGGTAAATGGCCCGCCTGGCATTATGCCCAGTACATGACCTTAT
GGGACTTTCCTACTTGGCAGTACATCTACGTATTAGTCATCGCTATTACCATGGTGATGCGGTTTTGGCA
GTACATCAATGGGCGTGGATAGCGGTTTGACTCACGGGGATTTCCAAGTCTCCACCCCATTGACGTCAAT
GGGAGTTTGTTTTGGCACCAAAATCAACGGGACTTTCCAAAATGTCGTAACAACTCCGCCCCATTGACGC
AAATGGGCGGTAGGCGTGTACGGTGGGAGGTCTATATAAGCAGAGCTCTCCCTATCAGTGATAGAGATCT
CCCTATCAGTGATAGAGATCGTCGACGAGCTCGTTTAGTGAACCGTCAGATCGCCTGGAGACGCCATCCA
CGCTGTTTTGACCTCCATAGAAGACACCGGGACCGATCCAGCCTCCGGACTCTAGCGTTTAAACTTAAGC
TTACCAATGTGGAGCCACCCCCAGTTCGAGAAGGGCGGCGGCAGCGGCGGCGGCAGCGGCGGCGGCAGCT
GGAGCCACCCCCAGTTCGAGAAGGGGGCGGCCATGAATCCGAGTACCCACGTGAGCAGTAACGGCCCAAC
GACTCCCCCTCACGGGCCCCACACCACGTTTCTTCCCCCGACCAGCCCGGCCCCGTCCACCAGCTCCGTC
GCCGCCGCTACCTTGTGCAGTCCGCAACGACAGGCCGTTTCACGTTACAGCGGCTGGAGCACCGAGTACA
CCCAGTGGCACTCGGACTTGACAACTGAGCTGCTATGGCACGCGCACCCACGTCAAGTACCTATGGACGA
AGCGCTGGCCGCCGCGGCGGCCGCCTCATACCAGGTGAATCCTCAACACCCCGCCAACCGTTACCGTCAT
TACGAATTCCAGACGCTCAGTCTCGGCACCTCGGAGGTAGACGAACTGCTCAACTGCTGTGCGGAAGAAA
CCACGTGCGGCGGCACGCAATCCACCGTACTCACCAATGCGACCAACACCACTAACTGCGGCGGAGCCGT
CGCCGGCAGTAGCAACGCAGGACCCGCCGGCGCTTCGGCCGCCTGCGACCTAGATGCAGAACTGGCCGGC
CTCGAAACCTCGGCGGCCGACTTTGAACAACTGCGGCGACTGTGCGCGCCGCTGGCCATCGACACACGCT
GTAACCTATGCGCCATCATCAGCATCTGCCTCAAACAAGACTGCGACCAGAGCTGGCTCCTCGAGTACAG
CTTGCTGTGCTTCAAATGCAGTTACGCGCCCCGTGCGGCGCTCAGCACGCTCATCATCATGTCCGAGTTT
ACGCATCTGCTGCAGCAGCACTTTTCCGATCTGCGCATCGACGACCTGTTCCGACACCACGTTCTCACGG
TCTTCGATTTCCACCTGCACTTCTTCATAAATCGTTGCTTTGAAAAACAAGTGGGCGACGCGGTTGATAA
CGAGAATGTCACCCTGAACCATCTGGCCGTGGTGCGGGCCATGGTCATGGGCGAAGACACGGTGCCTTAC
AACAAGCCTCGGCGCCACCCGCAACAGAAGCAAAAAACCAACCCTTATCACGTCGAAGTGCCGCAAGAAC
TGATCGACAACTTTCTAGAACACAGCTCACCTAGCCGCGACCGCTTCGTGCAGCTGCTTTTCTATATGTG
GGCCGGCACCGGCGTCATGAGCACCACGCCACTCACGGAACTCACGCACACTAAGTTCGCGCGACTAGAC
GCGTTATCCACGACCTCGGAAAGAGAAGACGCAAGGATGATGATGGAAGAAGAGGAAGATGAAGAAGGAG
GAGAAAAAGGAGGAGACGATCCGGGCCGTCACAACGGCGGTGGCACCAGCGGGGGGTTCAGCGAGAGCAC
GCTAAAAAAGAACGTGGGTCCCATTTACCTATGTCCCGTACCCGCCTTTTTTACCAAGAACCAAACCAGT
ACCGTGTGTCTGCTGTGCGAACTCATGGCCTGCTCCTATTACGATAACGTCGTCCTGCGCGAACTGTACC
GTCGCGTCGTCTCGTACTGTCAGAACAATGTGAAGATGGTGGACCGCATTCAGCTGGTATTGGCCGACCT
GTTGCGCGAATGCACGTCGCCGCTCGGCGCGGCGCACGAGGACGTGGCGCGCTGTGGACTCGAAGCGCCC
ACCTCGCCCGGAGGCGACTCGGACTATCACGGCCTGAGCGGCGTCGACGGCGCACTGGCGCGACCCGACC
CGGTATTTTGCCACGTCCTGCGTCAAGCGGGCGTCACGGGCATCTACAAGCACTTTTTCTGTGACCCGCA
GTGCGCCGGCAACATCCGCGTCACCAACGAGGCCGTGCTCTTCGGACGCCTGCACCCCCACCACGTCCAG
GAGGTGAAACTGGCCATCTGTCACGACAATTACTATATAAGTCGACTTCCGCGACGTGTGTGGCTCTGCA
TCACACTCTTCAAGGCCTTTCAGATTACAAAACGCACCTACAAAGGCAAAGTGCACCTGGCGGACTTTAT
GCGCGATTTCACGCAGCTGTTGGAGAGTTGCGACATCAAGCTGGTGGACCCCACGTACGTGATAGACAAG
TATGTCTAATCGAGTCTAGAGGGCCCGTTTAAACCCGCTGATCAGCCTCGACTGTGCCTTCTAGTTGCCA
GCCATCTGTTGTTTGCCCCTCCCCCGTGCCTTCCTTGACCCTGGAAGGTGCCACTCCCACTGTCCTTTCC
TAATAAAATGAGGAAATTGCATCGCATTGTCTGAGTAGGTGTCATTCTATTCTGGGGGGTGGGGTGGGGC
AGGACAGCAAGGGGGAGGATTGGGAAGACAATAGCAGGCATGCTGGGGATGCGGTGGGCTCTATGGCTTC
TGAGGCGGAAAGAACCAGCTGGGGCTCTAGGGGGTATCCCC
[124 nt withheld, positions 3402-3525]
C
[91 nt withheld, positions 3527-3617]
A
[49 nt withheld, positions 3619-3667]
CCTTTGACGTTGGAGTCCACGTTCTTT
[37 nt withheld, positions 3695-3731]
ACCCTATCTCGGTCTATTCTTTTGATTTATAAGGGATTTTGCCGATTTCGGCCTATTGGTTAAAAAATGA
GCTGATTTAACAAAAATTTAACGCGAATTAATTCTGTGGAATGTGTGTCAGTTAGGGTGTGGAAAGTCCC
CAGGCTCCCCAGCAGGCAGAAGTATGCAAAGCATGCATCTCAATTAGTCAGCAACCAGGTGTGGAAAGTC
CCCAGGCTCCCCAGCAGGCAGAAGTATGCAAAGCATGCATCTCAATTAGTCAGCAACCATAGTCCCGCCC
CTAACTCCGCCCATCCCGCCCCTAACTCCGCCCAGTTCCGCCCATTCTCCGCCCCATGGCTGACTAATTT
TTTTTATTTATGCAGAGGCCGAGGCCGCCTCTGCCTCTGAGCTATTCCAGAAGTAGTGAGGAGGCTTTTT
TGGAGGCCTAGGCTTTTGCAAAAAGCTCCCGGGAGCTTGTATATCCATTTTCGGATCTGATCAGCACGTG
TTGACAATTAATCATCGGCATAGTATATCGGCATAGTATAATACGACAAGGTGAGGAACTAAACCATGGC
CAAGTTGACCAGTGCCGTTCCGGTGCTCACCGCGCGCGACGTCGCCGGAGCGGTCGAGTTCTGGACCGAC
CGGCTCGGGTTCTCCCGGGACTTCGTGGAGGACGACTTCGCCGGTGTGGTCCGGGACGACGTGACCCTGT
TCATCAGCGCGGTCCAGGACCAGGTGGTGCCGGACAACACCCTGGCCTGGGTGTGGGTGCGCGGCCTGGA
CGAGCTGTACGCCGAGTGGTCGGAGGTCGTGTCCACGAACTTCCGGGACGCCTCCGGGCCGGCCATGACC
GAGATCGGCGAGCAGCCGTGGGGGCGGGAGTTCGCCCTGCGCGACCCGGCCGGCAACTGCGTGCACTTCG
TGGCCGAGGAGCAGGACTGACACGTGCTACGAGATTTCGATTCCACCGCCGCCTTCTATGAAAGGTTGGG
CTTCGGAATCGTTTTCCGGGACGCCGGCTGGATGATCCTCCAGCGCGGGGATCTCATGCTGGAGTTCTTC
GCCCACCCCAACTTGTTTATTGCAGCTTATAATGGTTACAAATAAAGCAATAGCATCACAAATTTCACAA
ATAAAGCATTTTTTTCACTGCATTCTAGTTGTGGTTTGTCCAAACTCATCAATGTATCTTATCATGTCTG
TATACCGTCGACCTCTAGCTAGAGCTTGGCGTAATCATGGTCATAGCTGTTTCCTGTGTGAAATTGTTAT
CCGCTCACAATTCCACACAACATACGAGCCGGAAGCATAAAGTGTAAAGCCTGGGGTGCCTAATGAGTGA
GCTAACTCACATTAATTGCGTTGCGCTCACTGCCCGCTTTCCAGTCGGGAAACCTGTCGTGCCAGCTGCA
TTAATGAATCGGCCAACGCGCGGGGAGAGGCGGTTTGCGTATTGGGCGCTCTTCCGCTTCCTCGCTCACT
GACTCGCTGCGCTCGGTCGTTCGGCTGCGGCGAGCGGTATCAGCTCACTCAAAGGCGGTAATACGGTTAT
CCACAGAATCAGGGGATAACGCAGGAAAGAACATGTGAGCAAAAGGCCAGCAAAAGGCCAGGAACCGTAA
AAAGGCCGCGTTGCTGGCGTTTTTCCATAGGCTCCGCCCCCCTGACGAGCATCACAAAAATCGACGCTCA
AGTCAGAGGTGGCGAAACCCGACAGGACTATAAAGATACCAGGCGTTTCCCCCTGGAAGCTCCCTCGTGC
GCTCTCCTGTTCCGACCCTGCCGCTTACCGGATACCTGTCCGCCTTTCTCCCTTCGGGAAGCGTGGCGCT
TTCTCATAGCTCACGCTGTAGGTATCTCAGTTCGGTGTAGGTCGTTCGCTCCAAGCTGGGCTGTGTGCAC
GAACCCCCCGTTCAGCCCGACCGCTGCGCCTTATCCGGTAACTATCGTCTTGAGTCCAACCCGGTAAGAC
ACGACTTATCGCCACTGGCAGCAGCCACTGGTAACAGGATTAGCAGAGCGAGGTATGTAGGCGGTGCTAC
AGAGTTCTTGAAGTGGTGGCCTAACTACGGCTACACTAGAAGAACAGTATTTGGTATCTGCGCTCTGCTG
AAGCCAGTTACCTTCGGAAAAAGAGTTGGTAGCTCTTGATCCGGCAAACAAACCACCGCTGGTAGCGGTG
GTTTTTTTGTTTGCAAGCAGCAGATTACGCGCAGAAAAAAAGGATCTCAAGAAGATCCTTTGATCTTTTC
TACGGGGTCTGACGCTCAGTGGAACGAAAACTCACGTTAAGGGATTTTGGTCATGAGATTATCAAAAAGG
ATCTTCACCTAGATCCTTTTAAATTAAAAATGAAGTTTTAAATCAATCTAAAGTATATATGAGTAAACTT
GGTCTGACAGTTACCAATGCTTAATCAGTGAGGCACCTATCTCAGCGATCTGTCTATTTCGTTCATCCAT
AGTTGCCTGACTCCCCGTCGTGTAGATAACTACGATACGGGAGGGCTTACCATCTGGCCCCAGTGCTGCA
ATGATACCGCGAGACCCACGCTCACCGGCTCCAGATTTATCAGCAATAAACCAGCCAGCCGGAAGGGCCG
AGCGCAGAAGTGGTCCTGCAACTTTATCCGCCTCCATCCAGTCTATTAATTGTTGCCGGGAAGCTAGAGT
AAGTAGTTCGCCAGTTAATAGTTTGCGCAACGTTGTTGCCATTGCTACAGGCATCGTGGTGTCACGCTCG
TCGTTTGGTATGGCTTCATTCAGCTCCGGTTCCCAACGATCAAGGCGAGTTACATGATCCCCCATGTTGT
GCAAAAAAGCGGTTAGCTCCTTCGGTCCTCCGATCGTTGTCAGAAGTAAGTTGGCCGCAGTGTTATCACT
CATGGTTATGGCAGCACTGCATAATTCTCTTACTGTCATGCCATCCGTAAGATGCTTTTCTGTGACTGGT
GAGTACTCAACCAAGTCATTCTGAGAATAGTGTATGCGGCGACCGAGTTGCTCTTGCCCGGCGTCAATAC
GGGATAATACCGCGCCACATAGCAGAACTTTAAAAGTGCTCATCATTGGAAAACGTTCTTCGGGGCGAAA
ACTCTCAAGGATCTTACCGCTGTTGAGATCCAGTTCGATGTAACCCACTCGTGCACCCAACTGATCTTCA
GCATCTTTTACTTTCACCAGCGTTTCTGGGTGAGCAAAAACAGGAAGGCAAAATGCCGCAAAAAAGGGAA
TAAGGGCGACACGGAAATGTTGAATACTCATACTCTTCCTTTTTCAATATTATTGAAGCATTTATCAGGG
TTATTGTCTCATGAGCGGATACATATTTGAATGTATTTAGAAAAATAAACAAATAGGGGTTCCGCGCACA
TTTCCCCGAAAAGTGCCACCTGACGTCG
